Addgene plasmid #177088: pEPQD2KN0908
Purpose: MoClo Level 2 plasmid containing multiple transcriptional units for transient expression of P19 (cytosol, driven by nosP), along with CrDXS2, PaGPPS1, and CrGES (plastid, driven by 4x opaatB)
Depositing lab: Nicola Patron. Depositing organization: Earlham Institute. Publication: Reconstitution of monoterpene indole alkaloid biosynthesis in genome engineered Nicotiana benthamiana. Dudley QM, Jo S, Guerrero DAS, Chhetry M, Smedley MA, Harwood WA, Sherden NH, O'Connor SE, Caputi L, Patron NJ. Commun Biol. 2022 Sep 10;5(1):949. doi: 10.1038/s42003-022-03904-w. PubMed 36088516.
Backbone
  Vector backbone: pICSL4723
  Vector type: Synthetic Biology
Growth in bacteria
  Bacterial resistance: Kanamycin, 50 μg/mL
  Growth temperature: 37°C
  Growth strain: DH5alpha
  Copy number: High Copy
Gene/Insert
  Gene/Insert name: P19, CrDXS2, PaGPPS1, and CrGES (alt name: L2 P19 + 4X opattB early iridiod chloroplast v6)
  Species: Other
  Cloning method: Restriction Enzyme; 5′ cloning site Unknown (unknown if destroyed); 3′ cloning site Unknown (unknown if destroyed)
  Sequencing primers: 5′ GTGGTGTAAACAAATTGACGC; 3′ GGATAAACCTTTTCACGCCC
Terms and licenses: Academic/Nonprofit Terms; Industry Terms: Not Available to Industry
Depositor comments: L2 P19 + 4X opattB early iridiod chloroplast v6: P1_nosP-TMV-P19-nosterm + P2_4X opattB-TMV-cTP_CrDXS2-masterm + P3_4X opattB-TMV-cTP_PaGPPS1-ocsterm + P4_4X opattB-TMV-cTP_CrGES-g7term)
How to cite: pEPQD2KN0908 was a gift from Nicola Patron (Addgene plasmid # 177088 ; http://n2t.net/addgene:177088 ; RRID:Addgene_177088)
