[The description below was written by a language model from this plasmid's Addgene catalogue record and pLannotate feature annotations shown in this document.]
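Description:
pEPQD2KN0908 is a 13.6 kb MoClo (Golden Gate) Level 2 binary vector built in the pICSL4723 backbone and intended for Agrobacterium-mediated transient expression in plants; the associated work concerns rebuilding monoterpene indole alkaloid biosynthesis in Nicotiana benthamiana. Outside the T-DNA, the backbone carries a high-copy ColE1/pUC-type origin for propagation in E. coli, the pVS1 oriV with its RepA and StaA genes for replication and stable maintenance in Agrobacterium, and a kanamycin resistance gene (aphA-3) expressed from the bla promoter.

Four transcriptional units lie in the same orientation between the nopaline-type left and right T-DNA borders. The first uses the nopaline synthase promoter, a TMV Ω translational enhancer and the nos terminator to express the tomato bushy stunt virus P19 protein in the cytosol. P19 binds siRNAs and suppresses post-transcriptional gene silencing, which supports stronger transient expression. The other three units each use a synthetic promoter made of four φC31 attB sites placed as operators upstream of a minimal CaMV 35S promoter, followed by TMV Ω leader sequence. This design implies that expression depends on a matching attB-binding synthetic activator, which is not encoded on this plasmid. These units encode plastid-targeted CrDXS2 (MAS terminator), PaGPPS1 (OCS terminator) and CrGES (gene 7 terminator). An rbcS-derived transit peptide fragment is annotated ahead of the DXS and GES coding sequences. No separate transit peptide is annotated for the GPPS unit, although the depositor describes all three as cTP fusions. The pLannotate names for these enzymes are homology matches to proteins from other species, not the actual sources. Together, the DXS, geranyl diphosphate synthase and geraniol synthase activities increase plastidial precursor supply and produce geraniol, the entry point to the early iridoid pathway.
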