Features (pLannotate 1.2.2; 41 found; start..end, strand, type, name):
    132..156     +  misc_feature   LB T-DNA repeat: left border repeat from nopaline C58 T-DNA
    321..500     +  promoter       NOS promoter: nopaline synthase promoter
    536..591     +  misc_feature   TMV Ω: translational enhancer from the tobacco mosaic virus 5'-leader sequence (Gallie et al., 1988)
    593..1108    +  CDS            P19_TBSVC: Experimental evidence at protein level: Swiss-Prot protein existence level 1. Acts as a suppressor of RNA-mediated gene silencing, also known as post-transcriptional gene silencing (PTGS), a mechanism of plant viral defense that limits the accumulation of viral RNAs. Binds to short interfering RNAs (siRNAs) with high affinity. Acts as a molecular caliper to specifically select siRNAs based on the length of the duplex region of the RNA (By similarity). From Tomato bushy stunt virus (strain Cherry) (TBSV).
   1124..1376    +  terminator     NOS terminator: nopaline synthase terminator and poly(A) signal
   1411..1444    +  protein_bind   attB: minimal attB site for the φC31 integrase (Groth et al., 2000) phage φC31 integrase
   1470..1503    +  protein_bind   attB: minimal attB site for the φC31 integrase (Groth et al., 2000) phage φC31 integrase
   1533..1566    +  protein_bind   attB: minimal attB site for the φC31 integrase (Groth et al., 2000) phage φC31 integrase
   1592..1625    +  protein_bind   attB: minimal attB site for the φC31 integrase (Groth et al., 2000) phage φC31 integrase
   1642..1688    +  promoter       minimal CaMV 35S promoter: minimal 35S promoter from cauliflower mosaic virus
   1721..1746    +  misc_feature   TMV Ω (fragment): translational enhancer from the tobacco mosaic virus 5'-leader sequence (Gallie et al., 1988)
   1788..1841    +  misc_feature   TMV Ω: translational enhancer from the tobacco mosaic virus 5'-leader sequence (Gallie et al., 1988)
   1850..2029    +  CDS            rbcS (fragment): RBS_NICBE - Experimental evidence at protein level: Swiss-Prot protein existence level 1. (Microbial infection) Required for tobamovirus movement (e.g. tobacco mosaic virus (TMV)). From Nicotiana benthamiana.
   2111..4048    +  CDS            DXS (fragment): DXS_ARATH - Also known as CLA1, DEF. Experimental evidence at protein level: Swiss-Prot protein existence level 1. Catalyzes the acyloin condensation reaction between C atoms 2 and 3 of pyruvate and glyceraldehyde 3-phosphate to yield 1-deoxy-D- xylulose-5-phosphate (DXP). Is a limiting enzyme for plastidic isoprenoid biosynthesis and essential for chloroplast development. From Arabidopsis thaliana (Mouse-ear cress).
   4068..4320    +  terminator     MAS terminator: mannopine synthase terminator
   4353..4386    +  protein_bind   attB: minimal attB site for the φC31 integrase (Groth et al., 2000) phage φC31 integrase
   4412..4445    +  protein_bind   attB: minimal attB site for the φC31 integrase (Groth et al., 2000) phage φC31 integrase
   4475..4508    +  protein_bind   attB: minimal attB site for the φC31 integrase (Groth et al., 2000) phage φC31 integrase
   4534..4567    +  protein_bind   attB: minimal attB site for the φC31 integrase (Groth et al., 2000) phage φC31 integrase
   4584..4630    +  promoter       minimal CaMV 35S promoter: minimal 35S promoter from cauliflower mosaic virus
   4663..4688    +  misc_feature   TMV Ω (fragment): translational enhancer from the tobacco mosaic virus 5'-leader sequence (Gallie et al., 1988)
   4730..4783    +  misc_feature   TMV Ω: translational enhancer from the tobacco mosaic virus 5'-leader sequence (Gallie et al., 1988)
   4828..5919    +  CDS            GGPS: GGPPS_HEVBR - Also known as GG, GGPPS1. Experimental evidence at protein level: Swiss-Prot protein existence level 1. Catalyzes the trans-addition of the three molecules of IPP onto DMAPP to form geranylgeranyl pyrophosphate. From Hevea brasiliensis (Para rubber tree) (Siphonia brasiliensis).
   5930..6637    +  terminator     OCS terminator: octopine synthase terminator
   6673..6706    +  protein_bind   attB: minimal attB site for the φC31 integrase (Groth et al., 2000) phage φC31 integrase
   6732..6765    +  protein_bind   attB: minimal attB site for the φC31 integrase (Groth et al., 2000) phage φC31 integrase
   6795..6828    +  protein_bind   attB: minimal attB site for the φC31 integrase (Groth et al., 2000) phage φC31 integrase
   6854..6887    +  protein_bind   attB: minimal attB site for the φC31 integrase (Groth et al., 2000) phage φC31 integrase
   6904..6950    +  promoter       minimal CaMV 35S promoter: minimal 35S promoter from cauliflower mosaic virus
   6983..7008    +  misc_feature   TMV Ω (fragment): translational enhancer from the tobacco mosaic virus 5'-leader sequence (Gallie et al., 1988)
   7050..7103    +  misc_feature   TMV Ω: translational enhancer from the tobacco mosaic virus 5'-leader sequence (Gallie et al., 1988)
   7112..7291    +  CDS            rbcS (fragment): RBS_NICBE - Experimental evidence at protein level: Swiss-Prot protein existence level 1. (Microbial infection) Required for tobamovirus movement (e.g. tobacco mosaic virus (TMV)). From Nicotiana benthamiana.
   7286..8890    +  CDS            GES (fragment): GERS_OCIBA - Experimental evidence at protein level: Swiss-Prot protein existence level 1. Monoterpene synthase that catalyzes the formation of geraniol from geranyl diphosphate. From Ocimum basilicum (Sweet basil).
   8922..9122    +  terminator     gene 7 terminator: transcription terminator for octopine-type Ti plasmid gene 7
   9186..9210    +  misc_feature   RB T-DNA repeat: right border repeat from nopaline C58 T-DNA
   9519..10148   +  CDS            pVS1 StaA: stability protein from the Pseudomonas plasmid pVS1 (Heeb et al., 2000)
  10577..11650   +  CDS            pVS1 RepA: replication protein from the Pseudomonas plasmid pVS1 (Heeb et al., 2000)
  11716..11910   +  rep_origin     pVS1 oriV: origin of replication for the Pseudomonas plasmid pVS1 (Heeb et al., 2000)
  11972..12076   +  promoter       AmpR promoter: bla
  12077..12871   +  CDS            KanR: aminoglycoside phosphotransferase; aphA-3; confers resistance to kanamycin
  13042..13630   +  rep_origin     ori: high-copy-number ColE1/pMB1/pBR322/pUC origin of replication
>Addgene plasmid #177088 | pEPQD2KN0908 | addgene full sequence | sequence record 349578 | Addgene Result
CCAGCAACGCGGCCTTTTTACGGTTCCTGCTCGGATCTGTTGGACCGGACAGTAGTCATGGTTGATGGGC
TGCCTGTATCGAGTGGTGATTTTGTGCCGAGCTGCCGGTCGGGGAGCTGTTGGCTGGCTGGTGGCAGGAT
ATATTGTGGTGTAAACAAATTGACGCTTAGACAACTTAATAACACATTGCGGACGTTTTTAATGTACTGG
GGTTGAACACTCTGTGCCGAATTCGGATCCGGAGAGCGGAGAATTAAGGGAGTCACGTTATGACCCCCGC
CGATGACGCGGGACAAGCCGTTTTACGTTTGGAACTGACAGAACCGCAACGTTGAAGGAGCCACTCAGCC
GCGGGTTTCTGGAGTTTAATGAGCTAAGCACATACGTCAGAAACCATTATTGCGCGTTCAAAAGTCGCCT
AAGGTCACTATCAGCTAGCAAATATTTCTTGTCAAAAATGCTCCACTGACGTTCCATAAATTCCCCTCGG
TATCCAATTAGAGTCTCATATTCACTCTCATACTGTATTTTTACAACAATTACCAACAACAACAAACAAC
AAACAACATTACAATTACTATTTACAATTACAATGGAACGAGCTATACAAGGAAACGATGCTAGGGAACA
AGCTTATGGTGAACGTTGGAATGGAGGATCAGGAAGTTCCACTTCTCCCTTCAAACTTCCTGACGAAAGT
CCGAGTTGGACTGAGTGGCGGCTACATAACGATGAGACTATTTCGAATCAAGATAATCCCCTTGGTTTCA
AGGAAAGCTGGGGTTTCGGGAAAGTTGTATTTAAGAGATATCTCAGATACGACGGGACGGAAACTTCACT
GCACAGAGTCCTTGGATCTTGGACGGGAGATTCGGTTAACTATGCAGCATCTCGATTTCTCGGTTTCGAC
CAGATCGGATGTACCTATAGTATTCGGTTTCGAGGAGTTAGTGTCACCATTTCTGGAGGGTCGCGAACTC
TTCAGCATCTCAGTGAAATGGCAATTCGGTCTAAGCAAGAACTGCTACAGCTTACCCCAGTCAAAGTGGA
AAGTGATGTATCAAGAGGATGCCCTGAAGGTGTTGAAACCTTCGAAGAAGAAAGCGAGTAAGCTTGTCAA
GCAGATCGTTCAAACATTTGGCAATAAAGTTTCTTAAGATTGAATCCTGTTGCCGGTCTTGCGATGATTA
TCATATAATTTCTGTTGAATTACGTTAAGCATGTAATAATTAACATGTAATGCATGACGTTATTTATGAG
ATGGGTTTTTATGATTAGAGTCCCGCAATTATACATTTAATACGCGATAGAAAACAAAATATAGCGCGCA
AACTAGGATAAATTATCGCGCGCGGTGTCATCTATGTTACTAGATCGACGCTGCAAGAATTCAAGCTTGG
AGCGGTGCGGGTGCCAGGGCGTGCCCTTGGGCTCCCCGGGCGCGTACTCCACTCCCCGAGCCGGTGCGGG
TGCCAGGGCGTGCCCTTGGGCTCCCCGGGCGCGTACTCCACTCCCCCCATGGTGCGGTGCGGGTGCCAGG
GCGTGCCCTTGGGCTCCCCGGGCGCGTACTCCACTCCCCGAGCCGGTGCGGGTGCCAGGGCGTGCCCTTG
GGCTCCCCGGGCGCGTACTCCACTCCCCTTCGCAAGACCCTTCCTCTATATAAGGAAGTTCATTTCATTT
GGAGAGGACTCCGGTATTTTTACAACAATTACCACAACAAAACAAACAACAAACAACATTACAATTTACT
ATTCTAGTCGAATACTGTATAAGAGCTCATTTTTACAACAATTACCAACAACAACAAACAACAAACAACA
TTACAATTACATTTACAATTATCGATAACATGGCTTCTTCTATGCTTTCTTCTGCTGCTGTTGTTGCTAC
TCGTGCTAGTGCTGCTCAAGCTAGTATGGTTGCTCCTTTTACTGGACTTAAGTCTGCTGCTTCTTTTCCT
GTTACTAGAAAGCAAAACAACCTTGATATTACTTCTATTGCTAGTAACGGAGGAAGAGTTCGAGCAATGG
CTGCTGCTCATGGGCATGCTCATAATGTTGATGAAAATTACCAAGTCCTAGTGAAGAAGCAGCCTTTGAA
TTTTTCAGGAGATAAGCCTTTTACTCCTATTTTGGATACCATCAACTACCCTACCCATATGAAGAATCTC
TCTCTTCAGGAGCTTCAACAATTAGCTGACGAATTAAGGGAGGAGATAGTGTATTCTGTGGCCAAAACGG
GTGGTCACTTAAGTTCCAGCCTAGGTGTGGCCGAGCTCACTGTGGCACTCCACCACGTGTTCGAAACCCC
AAATGATAAAATCATATGGGATGTTGGCCACCAGACATATGGGCATAAGATTCTGACAGGGAGAAGGTCA
AAGATGCATACCATGAGACAAACTTGCGGACTTGCAGGTTTCCCCAAAAGAGATGAAAGTGCCCATGATG
CATTTGGAGTTGGCCATAGTTCCACCAGCATTTCTGCCGGTTTAGGAATGGCAATAGGACGAGATTTATT
AGGTAAGAAAAATCATGTAATAACGGTAATAGGAGATGGAGCTATGACAGCCGGACAAGCATATGAAGCC
ATGAATAATGCTGGATATCTTGATTCTAATCTCATAATCATATTGAATGATAACAAACAAGTTTCTCTCC
CGACTGCCACAATTGATGGTCCTGCACCTCCTACTGGTGCTCTAAGCAATGCCTTAACTAGGCTTCAATC
TAGTAGAAAATTTCGACTACTTCGGGAGGCTGCAAAAGGTGTGACAAAGCAATTAGGGGGACAAGTTCAT
GAAATGGCAGCTAAAGTGGATACATATATGAGAGGGATGAATAGCCAAAGGGCTTCCTTATTTGAAGATT
TAGGAATGTATTATATTGGTCCACTTGATGGTCACAATATGGAAGATCTTGTTGATATTTTAGAGAAAGT
AAAATCTGTTCCTGCAACGGGCCCTGTTCTTATTCATATTATTACTGAGAAAGGAAAAGGATATCCTCCT
GCTGAAGCTGCCGCCGACAAAATGCATGGGGTGGTGAAATTTGAGCCAATGACAGGAAAACAATTCAAGT
CAAAGTCAAAAACAAAGTCATATACAAATTATTTTGCTGAGAGTTTAATAAGTGAAGCTAGGGAAGATGA
TAAGATTATTGCCATTCATGCTGCTATGGGAGGAGGAACAGGACTCAATTTATTCCAGAAACACTTTCCT
GAACGATGCTTTGATGTTGGGATAGCTGAGCAACATGCTGTCACTTTTGCTGCTGGCTTAGCTTCTGAAG
GACTCAAGCCTTTTTGTGCTATTTACTCATCTTTCTTACAAAGAGGTTATGATCAGGTGGTTCATGATGT
GGACCTTCAAAAAATTCCAGTAAGGTTTGCTATGGATAGAGCAGGGCTGGTGGGTGCAGATGGACCCACT
CATTGCGGTGCATTTGACACAACTTTTATGGCTTGTTTGCCTAATATGGTGGTCATGGCTCCTTCAGATG
AAACCGAATTGATGCACATGGTTGCCACAGCAGCTGCCATTGATGATAGGCCTAGTTGCTTTCGATATCC
CAGAGGAAATGGCATTGGTGCAATTCTTCCACCAAACAACAAAGGAACTCCATTACAGATTGGTAAAGGA
AGAATATTGTTGGAGGGAACAAGAGTTGCCATTCTTGGGTATGGAGCAATGGTGCAAAACTGTTTAATGG
CTGCTCAGCTTCTTGAAATTAATGGAATATCAGCTACAGTTGTTGATGCCCGATTTTGCAAACCTCTTGA
TGGAGATTTGATTAGAAAATTGGCTCAACAACATGAAGTCCTTATCACTGTTGAAGAAGGATCCATTGGT
GGTTTTGGTTCCCATGTGGCACAGTTCTTGGCTTTGAATGGATTGCTTGATGGAAATTTAAAGTGGAGGG
CAATGATGCTTCCTGACAGATATATTGATCATGGAGCTCAAAATGACCAAATTGAAGAGGCTGGCCTAAC
TCCAAAGCATATTGCTGGCACTGTGTTTTCTCTACTCAGCAAAAACAAGAATACTCTTCAAGTTCTCCAG
TTTTAGGCTTGGACTCCCATGTTGGCAAAGGCAACCAAACAAACAATGAATGATCCGCTCCTGCATATGG
GGCGGTTTGAGTATTTCAACTGCCATTTGGGCTGAATTGTAGACATGCTCCTGTCAGAAATTCCGTGATC
TTACTCAATATTCAGTAATCTCGGCCAATATCCTAAATGTGCGTGGCTTTATCTGTCTTTGTATTGTTTC
ATCAATTCATGTAACGTTTGCTTTTCTTATGAATTTTCAAATAAATTATCCGCTACTAGAATTCGAGCTC
GGAGCGGTGCGGGTGCCAGGGCGTGCCCTTGGGCTCCCCGGGCGCGTACTCCACTCCCCGAGCCGGTGCG
GGTGCCAGGGCGTGCCCTTGGGCTCCCCGGGCGCGTACTCCACTCCCCCCATGGTGCGGTGCGGGTGCCA
GGGCGTGCCCTTGGGCTCCCCGGGCGCGTACTCCACTCCCCGAGCCGGTGCGGGTGCCAGGGCGTGCCCT
TGGGCTCCCCGGGCGCGTACTCCACTCCCCTTCGCAAGACCCTTCCTCTATATAAGGAAGTTCATTTCAT
TTGGAGAGGACTCCGGTATTTTTACAACAATTACCACAACAAAACAAACAACAAACAACATTACAATTTA
CTATTCTAGTCGAATACTGTATAAGAGCTCATTTTTACAACAATTACCAACAACAACAAACAACAAACAA
CATTACAATTACATTTACAATTATCGATAACATGGCTTCTTCTATGCTTTCTTCTGCTGCTGTTGTTGCT
ACTCGTGCTAGTGCTGCTCAAGCTAGTATGGTTGCTCCTTTTACTGGACTTAAGTCTGCTGCTTCTTTTC
CTGTTACTAGAAAGCAAAACAACCTTGATATTACTTCTATTGCTAGTAACGGAGGAAGAGTTCGAGCAAT
GTGCTCAAACACAAATGCCCAGTTGGCCAATTTGTCTGAACAAGTAAAGGGGAAGGTCACTGAATTTGAT
TTCAAGGAGTACATGCGTTCCAAGGCAATGTCAGTGAATGAGGCACTGGACAGGGCTGTCCCACTTCGTT
ATCCTGAAAAAATACATGAAGCTATGAGGTATTCTCTTCTAGCAGGAGGGAAGCGAGTTCGTCCTATTCT
GTGCATTGCAGCATGTGAGCTTGTGGGAGGGAGCGAGGAGCTCGCCATGCCAACTGCCTGTGCAATGGAA
ATTATCCACACAATGTCTTTGATTCATGATGACTTGCCTCCCATGGACAATGATGATTTACGCCGAGGTA
AGCCTACAAACCACAAGGTGTTCGGTGAAGGCACTGCTGTTCTTGCGGGGGATGCACTTCTTTCATTTGC
ATTTGAGCACATTGCAGTGTCCACAAGCAAGACTGTGGAGTCTGATAGGGTTTTGAGGGTGGTATCTGAA
TTGGGTAGAGCAATAGGCTCGGAAGGGGTTGCAGGTGGGCAGGTTGCTGATATTACCAGTCAGGGGAATC
CTTCTGTTGGCCTTGAGACTCTGGAATGGATTCACATTCACAAGACTGCAGTGCTCTTGGAGTGCTCCGT
TGCTAGTGGGGCGATCATCGGTGGTGCTTCTGATGATGAGATTGAGAGAGTTCGAAAGTATGCCCGTTGC
GTGGGGCTTCTGTTTCAGGTTGTGGATGACATTCTCGATGTCACGAAATCATCAGAAGAATTGGGTAAGA
CTGCAGCAAAGGATTTGCTTAGTGATAAGGCCACTTATCCCAAGCTCATGGGTTTGGAGAAAGCAAAGGA
GTTTGCTGATGAATTGTTGGGCAAAGCTAAGGAGGAGTTATCTTTCTTCAACCCAACTAAGGCTGCACCT
CTGTTGGGTCTTGCAGATTACATTGCACAAAGACAGAACTGAGCTTGTCCTGCTTTAATGAGATATGCGA
GAAGCCTATGATCGCATGATATTTGCTTTCAATTCTGTTGTGCACGTTGTAAAAAACCTGAGCATGTGTA
GCTCAGATCCTTACCGCCGGTTTCGGTTCATTCTAATGAATATATCACCCGTTACTATCGTATTTTTATG
AATAATATTCTCCGTTCAATTTACTGATTGTACCCTACTACTTATATGTACAATATTAAAATGAAAACAA
TATATTGTGCTGAATAGGTTTATAGCGACATCTATGATAGAGCGCCACAATAACAAACAATTGCGTTTTA
TTATTACAAATCCAATTTTAAAAAAAGCGGCAGAACCGGTCAAACCTAAAAGACTGATTACATAAATCTT
ATTCAAATTTCAAAAGTGCCCCAGGGGCTAGTATCTACGACACACCGAGCGGCGAACTAATAACGCTCAC
TGAAGGGAACTCCGGTTCCCCGCCGGCGCGCATGGGTGAGATTCCTTGAAGTTGAGTATTGGCCGTCCGC
TCTACCGAAAGTTACGGGCACCATTCAACCCGGTCCAGCACGGCGGCCGGGTAACCGACTTGCTGCCCCG
AGAATTATGCAGCATTTTTTTGGTGTATGTGGGCCCCAAATGAAGTGCAGGTCAAACCTTGACAGTGACG
ACAAATCGTTGGGCGGGTCCAGGGCGAATTTTGCGACAACATGTCGAGGCTCAGCAGGACCGCTTTACGA
ATTCCCATGGGGAGCGGTGCGGGTGCCAGGGCGTGCCCTTGGGCTCCCCGGGCGCGTACTCCACTCCCCG
AGCCGGTGCGGGTGCCAGGGCGTGCCCTTGGGCTCCCCGGGCGCGTACTCCACTCCCCCCATGGTGCGGT
GCGGGTGCCAGGGCGTGCCCTTGGGCTCCCCGGGCGCGTACTCCACTCCCCGAGCCGGTGCGGGTGCCAG
GGCGTGCCCTTGGGCTCCCCGGGCGCGTACTCCACTCCCCTTCGCAAGACCCTTCCTCTATATAAGGAAG
TTCATTTCATTTGGAGAGGACTCCGGTATTTTTACAACAATTACCACAACAAAACAAACAACAAACAACA
TTACAATTTACTATTCTAGTCGAATACTGTATAAGAGCTCATTTTTACAACAATTACCAACAACAACAAA
CAACAAACAACATTACAATTACATTTACAATTATCGATAACATGGCTTCTTCTATGCTTTCTTCTGCTGC
TGTTGTTGCTACTCGTGCTAGTGCTGCTCAAGCTAGTATGGTTGCTCCTTTTACTGGACTTAAGTCTGCT
GCTTCTTTTCCTGTTACTAGAAAGCAAAACAACCTTGATATTACTTCTATTGCTAGTAACGGAGGAAGAG
TTCGAGCAATGTCTCTGCCTTTGGCAACTCCATTGATCAAAGACAATGAATCTCTCATCAAGTTCTTGCG
CCAACCCCTGGTGCTTCCTCATGAGGTTGATGACAGCACAAAAAGGAGGGAATTGTTGGAAAGAACAAGA
AAAGAACTAGAATTAAATGCAGAAAAACCATTGGAGGCCTTGAAGATGATAGATATAATTCAAAGATTGG
GATTATCATATCATTTTGAAGATGATATTAATTCAATTCTCACAGGATTTTCAAATATTAGCAGCCAAAC
TCATGAAGATCTCCTCACTGCTTCACTTTGTTTTCGATTGCTTCGACACAATGGGCATAAGATCAATCCT
GATATATTCCAAAAATTCATGGACAACAATGGAAAGTTTAAAGATTCATTAAAGGATGACACATTAGGCA
TGTTAAGCTTATATGAAGCTTCATATTTGGGAGCCAATGGAGAAGAAATATTGATGGAAGCCCAAGAATT
CACCAAAACTCACCTGAAAAACTCATTGCCAGCCATGGCACCATCTCTTTCTAAGAAGGTTTCTCAAGCT
TTAGAGCAACCAAGACATAGAAGAATGTTGAGGTTAGAAGCTAGAAGATTTATTGAAGAATATGGTGCTG
AAAATGACCATAATCCAGACCTTCTTGAGCTTGCAAAATTGGATTATAACAAAGTCCAATCTCTACACCA
AATGGAATTGTCTGAGATAACAAGGTGGTGGAAACAATTAGGGCTTGTGGATAAACTCACCTTTGCTCGA
GATCGACCCCTTGAATGCTTTCTTTGGACAGTGGGATTATTACCAGAGCCTAAGTATTCAGGTTGCAGAA
TTGAGCTTGCAAAAACCATAGCCATTTTGCTTGTCATTGATGATATCTTTGATACTCATGGTACCCTAGA
TGAGCTTCTTCTATTCACTAATGCCATTAAAAGATGGGATCTTGAGGCCATGGAAGATTTACCAGAATAT
ATGAGAATTTGTTACATGGCATTGTACAATACTACTAATGAAATTTGCTATAAAGTTCTTAAGGAAAATG
GTTGGAGTGTTCTTCCTTACCTAAAGGCAACGTGGATTGATATGATTGAAGGATTCATGGTTGAAGCAGA
ATGGTTCAATTCTGATTATGTACCAAACATGGAAGAATATGTAGAAAATGGAGTTAGAACAGCAGGATCA
TATATGGCCTTAGTCCATTTGTTCTTTCTAATAGGGCAAGGTGTCACTGAAGATAATGTGAAATTACTGA
TTAAACCCTATCCAAAGCTCTTTTCCTCCTCAGGAAGAATCCTTCGCCTTTGGGATGATTTGGGAACTGC
AAAGGAGGAACAAGAAAGAGGAGACTTGGCATCAAGCATACAATTGTTTATGAGAGAGAAAGAGATAAAA
TCAGAAGAAGAAGGAAGGAAAGGAATATTGGAAATTATAGAGAATTTATGGAAAGAATTGAATGGAGAAT
TAGTTTATAGAGAAGAAATGCCTCTTGCAATAATCAAGACAGCATTCAACATGGCAAGAGCTTCCCAAGT
TGTGTATCAACATGAAGAGGACACCTATTTTTCAAGTGTAGATAATTATGTAAAAGCTTTGTTTTTTACA
CCTTGTTTTTAAGCTTGATCCCCCGTCGACAGCTAGCTATATCATCAATTTATGTATTACACATAATATC
GCACTCAGTCTTTCATCTACGGCAATGTACCAGCTGATATAATCAGTTATTGAAATATTTCTGAATTTAA
ACTTGCATCAATAAATTTATGTTTTTGCTTGGACTATAATACCTGACTTGTTATTTTATCAATAAATATT
TAAACTATATTTCTTTCAAGATCGCTCAGAGAGGATGCACATGTGACCGAGGGACACGAAGTGATCCGTT
TAAACTATCAGTGTTTGACAGGATATATTGGCGGGTAAACCTAAGAGAAAAGAGCGTTTATTAGAATAAT
CGGATATTTAAAAGGGCGTGAAAAGGTTTATCCGTTCGTCCATTTGTATGTGCATGCCAACCACAGGGTT
CCCCTCGGGAGTCAGCCGTGCGGCTGCATGAAATCCTGGCCGGTTTGTCTGATGCCAAGCTGGCGGCCTG
GCCGGCCAGCTTGGCCGCTGAAGAAACCGAGCGCCGCCGTCTAAAAAGGTGATGTGTATTTGAGTAAAAC
AGCTTGCGTCATGCGGTCGCTGCGTATATGATGCGATGAGTAAATAAACAAATACGCAAGGGGAACGCAT
GAAGGTTATCGCTGTACTTAACCAGAAAGGCGGGTCAGGCAAGACGACCATCGCAACCCATCTAGCCCGC
GCCCTGCAACTCGCCGGGGCCGATGTTCTGTTAGTCGATTCCGATCCCCAGGGCAGTGCCCGCGATTGGG
CGGCCGTGCGGGAAGATCAACCGCTAACCGTTGTCGGCATCGACCGCCCGACGATTGACCGCGACGTGAA
GGCCATCGGCCGGCGCGACTTCGTAGTGATCGACGGAGCGCCCCAGGCGGCGGACTTGGCTGTGTCCGCG
ATCAAGGCAGCCGACTTCGTGCTGATTCCGGTGCAGCCAAGCCCTTACGACATATGGGCCACCGCCGACC
TGGTGGAGCTGGTTAAGCAGCGCATTGAGGTCACGGATGGAAGGCTACAAGCGGCCTTTGTCGTGTCGCG
GGCGATCAAAGGCACGCGCATCGGCGGTGAGGTTGCCGAGGCGCTGGCCGGGTACGAGCTGCCCATTCTT
GAGTCCCGTATCACGCAGCGCGTGAGCTACCCAGGCACTGCCGCCGCCGGCACAACCGTTCTTGAATCAG
AACCCGAGGGCGACGCTGCCCGCGAGGTCCAGGCGCTGGCCGCTGAAATTAAATCAAAACTCATTTGAGT
TAATGAGGTAAAGAGAAAATGAGCAAAAGCACAAACACGCTAAGTGCCGGCCGTCCGAGCGCACGCAGCA
GCAAGGCTGCAACGTTGGCCAGCCTGGCAGACACGCCAGCCATGAAGCGGGTCAACTTTCAGTTGCCGGC
GGAGGATCACACCAAGCTGAAGATGTACGCGGTACGCCAAGGCAAGACCATTACCGAGCTGCTATCTGAA
TACATCGCGCAGCTACCAGAGTAAATGAGCAAATGAATAAATGAGTAGATGAATTTTAGCGGCTAAAGGA
GGCGGCATGGAAAATCAAGAACAACCAGGCACCGACGCCGTGGAATGCCCCATGTGTGGAGGAACGGGCG
GTTGGCCAGGCGTAAGCGGCTGGGTTGTCTGCCGGCCCTGCAATGGCACTGGAACCCCCAAGCCCGAGGA
ATCGGCGTGAGCGGTCGCAAACCATCCGGCCCGGTACAAATCGGCGCGGCGCTGGGTGATGACCTGGTGG
AGAAGTTGAAGGCCGCGCAGGCCGCCCAGCGGCAACGCATCGAGGCAGAAGCACGCCCCGGTGAATCGTG
GCAAGCGGCCGCTGATCGAATCCGCAAAGAATCCCGGCAACCGCCGGCAGCCGGTGCGTCGTCGATTAGG
AAGCCGCCCAAGGGCGACGAGCAACCAGATTTTTTCGTTCCGATGCTCTATGACGTGGGCACCCGCGATA
GTCGCAGCATCATGGACGTGGCCGTTTTCCGTCTGTCGAAGCGTGACCGACGAGCTGGCGAGGTGATCCG
CTACGAGCTTCCAGACGGGCACGTAGAGGTTTCCGCAGGGCCGGCCGGCATGGCCAGTGTGTGGGATTAC
GACCTGGTACTGATGGCGGTTTCCCATCTAACCGAATCCATGAACCGATACCGGGAAGGGAAGGGAGACA
AGCCCGGCCGCGTGTTCCGTCCACACGTTGCGGACGTACTCAAGTTCTGCCGGCGAGCCGATGGCGGAAA
GCAGAAAGACGACCTGGTAGAAACCTGCATTCGGTTAAACACCACGCACGTTGCCATGCAGCGTACGAAG
AAGGCCAAGAACGGCCGCCTGGTGACGGTATCCGAGGGTGAAGCCTTGATTAGCCGCTACAAGATCGTAA
AGAGCGAAACCGGGCGGCCGGAGTACATCGAGATCGAGCTAGCTGATTGGATGTACCGCGAGATTACAGA
AGGCAAGAACCCGGACGTGCTGACGGTTCACCCCGATTACTTTTTGATCGATCCCGGCATCGGCCGTTTT
CTCTACCGCCTGGCACGCCGCGCCGCAGGCAAGGCAGAAGCCAGATGGTTGTTCAAGACGATCTACGAAC
GCAGTGGCAGCGCCGGAGAGTTCAAGAAGTTCTGTTTCACCGTGCGCAAGCTGATCGGGTCAAATGACCT
GCCGGAGTACGATTTGAAGGAGGAGGCGGGGCAGGCTGGCCCGATCCTAGTCATGCGCTACCGCAACCTG
ATCGAGGGCGAAGCATCCGCCGGTTCCTAATGTACGGAGCAGATGCTAGGGCAAATTGCCCTAGCAGGGG
AAAAAGGTCGAAAAAGCTTCTTTCCTGTGGATAGCACGTACATTGGGAACCCAAAGCCGTACATTGGGAA
CCGGAACCCGTACATTGGGAACCCAAAGCCGTACATTGGGAACCGGTCACACATGTAAGTGACTGATATA
AAAGAGAAAAAAGGCGATTTTTCCGCCTAAAACTCTTTAAAACTTATTAAAACTCTTAAAACCCGCCTGG
CCTGTGCATAACTGTCTGGCCAGCGCACAGCCGAACAGCTGCAAAAAGCGCCCACATCAAGGCTCCGAGT
GCGCGGAACCCCTATTTGTTTATTTTTCTAAATACATTCAAATATGTATCCGCTCATGAGACAATAACCC
TGATAAATGCTTCAATAATATTGAAAAAGGAAGAGTATGGCTAAAATGAGAATATCACCGGAATTGAAAA
AACTGATCGAAAAATACCGCTGCGTAAAAGATACGGAAGGAATGTCTCCTGCTAAGGTATATAAGCTGGT
GGGAGAAAATGAAAACCTATATTTAAAAATGACGGACAGCCGGTATAAAGGGACCACCTATGATGTGGAA
CGGGAAAAGGACATGATGCTATGGCTGGAAGGAAAGCTGCCTGTTCCAAAGGTCCTGCACTTTGAACGGC
ATGATGGCTGGAGCAATCTGCTCATGAGTGAGGCCGATGGCGTCCTTTGCTCGGAAGAGTATGAAGATGA
ACAAAGCCCTGAAAAGATTATCGAGCTGTATGCGGAGTGCATCAGGCTCTTTCACTCCATCGACATATCG
GATTGTCCCTATACGAATAGCTTAGACAGCCGCTTAGCCGAATTGGATTACTTACTGAATAACGATCTGG
CCGATGTGGATTGCGAAAACTGGGAAGAGGACACTCCATTTAAAGATCCGCGCGAGCTGTATGATTTTTT
AAAGACGGAAAAGCCCGAAGAGGAACTTGTCTTTTCCCACGGCGACCTGGGAGACAGCAACATCTTTGTG
AAAGATGGCAAAGTAAGTGGCTTTATTGATCTTGGGAGAAGCGGCAGGGCGGACAAGTGGTATGACATTG
CCTTCTGCGTCCGGTCGCTCAGGGAGGATATCGGGGAAGAACAGTATGTCGAGCTATTTTTTGACTTACT
GGGGATCAAGCCTGATTGGGAGAAAATAAAATATTATATTTTACTGGATGAATTGTTTTAGCTGTCAGAC
CAAGTTTACTCATATATACTTTAGATTGATTTAAAACTTCATTTTTAATTTAAAAGGATCTAGGTGAAGA
TCCTTTTTGATAATCTCATGACCAAAATCCCTTAACGTGAGTTTTCGTTCCACTGAGCGTCAGACCCCGT
AGAAAAGATCAAAGGATCTTCTTGAGATCCTTTTTTTCTGCGCGTAATCTGCTGCTTGCAAACAAAAAAA
CCACCGCTACCAGCGGTGGTTTGTTTGCCGGATCAAGAGCTACCAACTCTTTTTCCGAAGGTAACTGGCT
TCAGCAGAGCGCAGATACCAAATACTGTTCTTCTAGTGTAGCCGTAGTTAGGCCACCACTTCAAGAACTC
TGTAGCACCGCCTACATACCTCGCTCTGCTAATCCTGTTACCAGTGGCTGCTGCCAGTGGCGATAAGTCG
TGTCTTACCGGGTTGGACTCAAGACGATAGTTACCGGATAAGGCGCAGCGGTCGGGCTGAACGGGGGGTT
CGTGCACACAGCCCAGCTTGGAGCGAACGACCTACACCGAACTGAGATACCTACAGCGTGAGCTATGAGA
AAGCGCCACGCTTCCCGAAGGGAGAAAGGCGGACAGGTATCCGGTAAGCGGCAGGGTCGGAACAGGAGAG
CGCACGAGGGAGCTTCCAGGGGGAAACGCCTGGTATCTTTATAGTCCTGTCGGGTTTCGCCACCTCTGAC
TTGAGCGTCGATTTTTGTGATGCTCGTCAGGGGGGCGGAGCCTATGGAAAAACG
